>Addgene plasmid #145403 | pGBW-m4046187 | addgene full sequence | sequence record 298845 | Addgene NGS Result
GCGGCCGCTTGCTATATTGAAGTACGGATTAGAAGCCGCCGAGCGGGCGACAGCCCTCCGACGGAAGACT
CTCCTCCGTGCGTCCTCGTCTTCACCGGTCGCGTTCCTGAAACGCAGATGTGCCTCGCGCCGCACTGCTC
CGAACAATAAAGATTCTACAATACTAGCTTTTATGGTTATGAAGAGGAAAAATTGGCAGTAACCTGGCCC
CACAAACCTTCAAATTAACGAATCAAATTAACAACCATAGGATGATAATGCGATTAGTTTTTTAGCCTTA
TTTCTGGGGTAATTAATCAGCGAAGCGATGATTTTTGATCTATTAACAGATATATAAATGGAAAAGCTGC
ATAACCACTTTAACTAATACTTTCAACATTTTCAGTTTGTATTACTTCTTATTCAAATGTCATAAAAGTA
TCAACAAAAAATTGTTAATATACCTCTATACTTTAACGTCAAGGAGAAAAAACTATAATGGAATCTTTGG
TCCCTGGATTTAAC
[348 nt withheld, positions 505-852]
AATGGTAACAAGGGTGCTGGTGGACACTCCTACGGAGCCGATCTGAAGTCTTTTGACTTGGGTGATGAAT
TGGGTACTGATCCATATGAAGACTTCCAAGAAAATTGGAACACCAAACATAGCTCTGGTGTTACGCGTGA
ATTGATGAGAGAACTTAATGGTGGTCTCGTGCCGAGAGGTTCTCACCATCATCACCATCATTAAACAGGC
CCCTTTTCCTTTGTCGATATCATGTAATTAGTTATGTCACGCTTACATTCACGCCCTCCTCCCACATCCG
CTCTAACCGAAAAGGAAGGAGTTAGACAACCTGAAGTCTAGGTCCCTATTTATTTTTTTTAATAGTTATG
TTAGTATTAAGAACGTTATTTATATTTCAAATTTTTCTTTTTTTTCTGTACAAAGCGGCCGCCGAACCAC
TAGTGCACTGCAGTACACGGTTTCCTTGAAATTTTTTTGATTCGGTAATCTCCGAACAGAAGGAAGAACG
AAGGAAGGAGCACAGACTTAGATTGGTATATATACGCATATGTAGTGTTGAAGAAACATGAAATTGCCCA
GTATTCTTAACCCAACTGCACAGAACAAAAACGTGCAGGAAACGAAGATAAATCATGTCGAAAGCTACAT
ATAAGGAACGTGCTGCTACTCATCCTAGTCCTGTTGCTGCCAAGCTATTTAATATCATGCACGAAAAGCA
AACAAACTTGTGTGCTTCATTGGATGTTCGTACCACCAAGGAATTACTGGAGTTAGTTGAAGCATTAGGT
CCCAAAATTTGTTTACTAAAAACACATGTGGATATCTTGACTGATTTTTCCATGGAGGGCACAGTTAAGC
CGCTAAAGGCATTATCCGCCAAGTACAATTTTTTACTCTTCGAGGACAGAAAATTTGCTGACATTGGTAA
TACAGTCAAATTGCAGTACTCTGCGGGTGTATACAGAATAGCAGAATGGGCAGACATTACGAATGCACAC
GGTGTGGTGGGCCCAGGTATTGTTAGCGGTTTGAAGCAGGCGGCAGAAGAAGTAACAAAGGAACCTAGAG
GCCTTTTGATGTTAGCAGAATTGTCATGCAAGGGCTCCCTATCTACTGGAGAATATACTAAGGGTACTGT
TGACATTGCGAAGAGCGACAAAGATTTTGTTATCGGCTTTATTGCTCAAAGAGACATGGGTGGAAGAGAT
GAAGGTTACGATTGGTTGATTATGACACCCGGTGTGGGTTTAGATGACAAGGGAGATGCATTGGGTCAAC
AGTATAGAACCGTGGATGATGTGGTTTCTACAGGATCTGACATTATTATTGTTGGAAGAGGACTATTTGC
AAAGGGAAGGGATGCTAAGGTAGAGGGTGAACGTTACAGAAAAGCAGGCTGGGAAGCATATTTGAGAAGA
TGCGGCCAGCAAAACTAAAAAACTGTATTATAAGTAAATGCATGTATACTAAACTCACAAATTAGAGCTT
CAATTTAATTATATCAGTTATTACCCGAGTAACGAAGCATCTGTGCTTCATTTTGTAGAACAAAAATGCA
ACGCGAGAGCGCTAATTTTTCAAACAAAGAATCTGAGCTGCATTTTTACAGAACAGAAATGCAACGCGAA
AGCGCTATTTTACCAACGAAGAATCTGTGCTTCATTTTTGTAAAACAAAAATGCAACGCGAGAGCGCTAA
TTTTTCAAACAAAGAATCTGAGCTGCATTTTTACAGAACAGAAATGCAACGCGAGAGCGCTATTTTACCA
ACAAAGAATCTATACTTCTTTTTTGTTCTACAAAAATGCATCCCGAGAGCGCTATTTTTCTAACAAAGCA
TCTTAGATTACTTTTTTTCTCCTTTGTGCGCTCTATAATGCAGTCTCTTGATAACTTTTTGCACTGTAGG
TCCGTTAAGGTTAGAAGAAGGCTACTTTGGTGTCTATTTTCTCTTCCATAAAAAAAGCCTGACTCCACTT
CCCGCGTTTACTGATTACTAGCGAAGCTGCGGGTGCATTTTTTCAAGATAAAGGCATCCCCGATTATATT
CTATACCGATGTGGATTGCGCATACTTTGTGAACAGAAAGTGATAGCGTTGATGATTCTTCATTGGTCAG
AAAATTATGAACGGTTTCTTCTATTTTGTCTCTATATACTACGTATAGGAAATGTTTACATTTTCGTATT
GTTTTCGATTCACTCTATGAATAGTTCTTACTACAATTTTTTTGTCTAAAGAGTAATACTAGAGATAAAC
ATAAAAAATGTAGAGGTCGAGTTTAGATGCAAGTTCAAGGAGCGAAAGGTGGATGGGTAGGTTATATAGG
GATATAGCACAGAGATATATAGCAAAGAGATACTTTTGAGCAATGTTTGTGGAAGCGGTATTCGCAATAT
TTTAGTAGCTCGTTACAGTCCGGTGCGTTTTTGGTTTTTTGAAAGTGCGTCATCAGAGCGCTTTTGGTTT
TCAAAAGCGCTCTGAAGTTCCTATACTTTCTAGCTAGAGAATAGGAACTTCCCGAGCGGCCGCGTGTTAC
AAGCTTGACTCCAGCGTAACTGGACTGCAATCAACTCACTGGCTCACCTTCACGGGTGGGCCTTTCTTCG
GTAGAAAATCAAAGGATCTTCTTGAGATCCTTTTTTTCTGCGCGTAATCTGCTGCTTGCAAACAAAAAAA
CCACCGCTACCAGCGGTGGTTTGTTTGCCGGATCAAGAGCTACCAACTCTTTTTCCGAGGTAACTGGCTT
CAGCAGAGCGCAGATACCAAATACTGTTCTTCTAGTGTAGCCGTAGTTAGGCCACCACTTCAAGAACTCT
GTAGCACCGCCTACATACCTCGCTCTGCTAATCCTGTTACCAGTGGCTGCTGCCAGTGGCGATAAGTCGT
GTCTTACCGGGTTGGACTCAAGACGATAGTTACCGGATAAGGCGCAGCGGTCGGGCTGAACGGGGGGTTC
GTGCACACAGCCCAGCTTGGAGCGAACGACCTACACCGAACTGAGATACCTACAGCGTGAGCTATGAGAA
AGCGCCACGCTTCCCGAAGGGAGAAAGGCGGACAGGTATCCGGTAAGCGGCAGGGTCGGAACAGGAGAGC
GCACGAGGGAGCTTCCAGGGGTAAACGCCTGGTATCTTTATAGTCCTGTCGGGTTTCGCCACCTCTGACT
TGAGCATCGATTTTTGTGATGCTCGTCAGGGGGGCGGAGCCTATGGAAAAACGCCAGCAACGCAGAAAGG
CCCACCCGAAGGTGAGCCAGGTGATTACATTTGGGCCCTCATCAGAGGTTTTCACCGTCATCACCGAAAC
GCGCGAGGCAGCTGCGGTAAAGCTCATCAGCGTGGTCGTGAAGCGATTCACAGATGTCTGCCTGTTCATC
CGCGTCCAGCTCGTTGAGTTTCTCCAGAAGCGTTAATGTCTGGCTTCTGATAAAGCGGGCCATGTTAAGG
GCGGTTTTTTCCTGTTTGGTCACTTACCAATGCTTAATCAGTGAGGCACCTATCTCAGCGATCTGTCTAT
TTCGTTCATCCATAGTTGCCTGACTCCCCGTCGTGTAGATAACTACGATGCGGGAGGGCTTACCATCTGG
CCCCAGTGCTGCAATGATACCGCGAGACCCACGCTCACCGGCTCCAGATTTATCAGCAATAAACCAGCCA
GCCGGGAGGGCCGAGCGCAGAAGTGATCCTGCAACTTTATCCGCCTCCATCCAGTCTATTAATTGTTGCC
GGGAAGCTAGAGTAAGTAGTTCGCCAGTTAATAGTTTGCGCAACGTTGTTGCCATTGCTACAGGCATCGT
GGTGTCACGCTCGTCGTTTGGTATGGCTTCATTCAGCTCCGGTTCCCAACGATCAAGGCGAGTTACATGA
TCCCCCATGTTGTGCAAAAAAGCGGTTAGCTCCTTCGGTCCTCCGATCGTTGCCAGAAGTAAGTTGGCCG
CAGTGTTATCACTCATGGTTATGGCAGCACTGCATAATTCTCTTACTGTCATGCCATCCGTGAGATGCTT
TTCTGTGACTGGTGAGTACTCAACCAAGTCATTCTGAGAATAGTGTATGCGGCGACCGAGTTGCTCTTGC
CCGGCGTCAATACGGGATAATACCGCGCCACATAGCAGAACTTTAAAAGTGCTCATCATTGGAAAACGTT
CTTCGGGGCGTAAACTCTCAAGGATCTTACCGCTGTTGAGATCCAGTTCGATGTAACCCACTCGTGCACC
CAACTGATCTTCAGCATCTTTTACTTTCACCAGCGTTTCTGGGTGAGCAAAAACAGGAAGGCAAAATGCC
GCAAAAAAGGGAATAAGGGCGACACGGAAATGTTGAATACTCATTTTAGCTTCCTTAGCTCCTGAAAATC
TCGATAACTCAAAAAATACGCCCGGTAGTGATCTTATTTCATTATGGTGAAAGTTGGAACCTCTTACGTG
CCGATCAAGTCAAAAGCCTCCGGTCGGAGGCTTTTGACTTTCTGCTATGGAGGTCAGGTATGATTTAAAT
GGTCAGTTAGA
Features (pLannotate 1.2.2; 13 found; start..end, strand, type, name):
     25..466     +  promoter       GAL1 promoter: S. cerevisiae GAL1; inducible promoter, regulated by Gal4
    478..1017    +  CDS            R1A_SARS2 (fragment) (sequence partly withheld): Experimental evidence at protein level: Swiss-Prot protein existence level 1. [Non-structural protein 10]: Plays a pivotal role in viral transcription by stimulating both nsp14 3'-5' exoribonuclease and nsp16 2'-O-methyltransferase activities. Therefore plays an essential role in viral mRNAs cap methylation. From Severe acute respiratory syndrome coronavirus 2 (2019-nCoV) (SARS-CoV-2).
   1082..1254    +  terminator     CYC1 terminator (fragment): S. cerevisiae CYC1; transcription terminator for CYC1
   1290..1466    +  promoter       URA3 promoter (fragment): S. cerevisiae URA3
   1467..2270    +  CDS            URA3: orotidine-5'-phosphate decarboxylase, required for uracil biosynthesis; S. cerevisiae URA3; yeast auxotrophic marker, counterselectable with 5-fluoroorotic acid (5-FOA)
   2353..3335    -  rep_origin     2μ ori: yeast 2μ plasmid origin of replication
   3413..3442    +  terminator     T3Te terminator: phage T3 early transcription terminator
   3464..4051    +  rep_origin     ori: high-copy-number ColE1/pMB1/pBR322/pUC origin of replication
   4063..4090    -  terminator     T7Te terminator: phage T7 early transcription terminator
   4114..4305    -  CDS            rop: Rop protein, which maintains plasmids at low copy number; rop
   4306..5166    -  CDS            AmpR: β-lactamase; bla; confers resistance to ampicillin, carbenicillin, and related antibiotics
   5167..5269    -  promoter       cat promoter: promoter of the E. coli cat gene encoding chloramphenicol acetyltransferase
   5270..5301    -  terminator     tonB terminator: bidirectional E. coli tonB-P14 transcription terminator
