[The description below was written by a language model from this plasmid's Addgene catalogue record and pLannotate feature annotations shown in this document.]
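Description:
pGBW-m4046187 is a yeast–E. coli shuttle plasmid for galactose-inducible expression of the SARS-CoV-2 leader protein (nsp1, the N-terminal cleavage product of the ORF1ab/ORF1a polyprotein) in Saccharomyces cerevisiae. The sequenced plasmid is about 5.3 kb. In yeast it replicates episomally at high copy from the 2μ origin and is selected through the URA3 auxotrophic marker, which complements uracil auxotrophy and can be counterselected with 5-FOA. In bacteria it is maintained by a ColE1/pUC-type origin and selected with ampicillin through the β-lactamase gene, which the annotation places downstream of a cat promoter. A short rop-like segment is annotated next to AmpR, although the catalogue lists the plasmid as high copy. Phage T3Te and T7Te terminators flank the bacterial origin, and a tonB terminator lies upstream of the resistance cassette, insulating these modules from read-through transcription.

The expression cassette consists of the GAL1 promoter, which is Gal4-regulated and induced by galactose, followed by a synthetic coding sequence of roughly 540 bp recoded for S. cerevisiae codon usage, and a CYC1 terminator. The automated annotation identifies this ORF as a fragment of the SARS-CoV-2 replicase polyprotein 1a. The nsp10 text attached to that hit is generic polyprotein annotation, and the position and size fit the leader protein named in the catalogue entry. According to the record, the backbone supplies a C-terminal thrombin-cleavable 6xHis tag for affinity purification and tag removal, though the feature table does not annotate it separately. The insert was made by gene synthesis. The construct suits production and purification of the protein in yeast, or study of its effects on yeast cells.
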