Addgene plasmid #145403: pGBW-m4046187
Purpose: Yeast Expression plasmid for SARS-CoV-2 leader protein
Depositing lab: Ginkgo Bioworks & Benjie Chen. Depositing organization: Ginkgo Bioworks.
Backbone
  Vector backbone: AmpR; 2u URA3
  Backbone size w/o insert (bp): 4078
  Vector type: Yeast Expression
  Selectable markers: URA3
Growth in bacteria
  Bacterial resistance: Ampicillin, 100 μg/mL
  Growth temperature: 37°C
  Growth strain: DH5alpha
  Copy number: High Copy
Gene/Insert
  Gene/Insert name: SARS-CoV-2 leader protein
  Species: S. cerevisiae (budding yeast); Severe acute respiratory syndrome coronavirus 2
  Insert size (bp): 536
  Mutation: Saccharomyces cerevisiae recode 1
  Entrez Gene: ORF1ab (a.k.a. GU280_gp01)
  Promoter: pGAL1
  Tag / fusion protein: Cleavable thrombin;6xHIS (C terminal on backbone)
  Cloning method: Unknown
Resource information
  A portion of this plasmid was derived from a plasmid made by: GinkgoBioworks
Depositor comments: NCBI Reference Sequence: YP_009725297.1. Created by gene synthesis with Not1 site.
How to cite: pGBW-m4046187 was a gift from Ginkgo Bioworks & Benjie Chen (Addgene plasmid # 145403 ; http://n2t.net/addgene:145403 ; RRID:Addgene_145403)
